>Addgene plasmid #218640 | pDONR221 msNLRP3(ΔPYD, I125M-END) (STOP) | addgene full sequence | sequence record 432155 | Addgene NGS Result
TGAGATCCTTTTTTTCTGCGCGTAATCTGCTGCTTGCAAACAAAAAAACCACCGCTACCAGCGGTGGTTT
GTTTGCCGGATCAAGAGCTACCAACTCTTTTTCCGAAGGTAACTGGCTTCAGCAGAGCGCAGATACCAAA
TACTGTTCTTCTAGTGTAGCCGTAGTTAGGCCACCACTTCAAGAACTCTGTAGCACCGCCTACATACCTC
GCTCTGCTAATCCTGTTACCAGTGGCTGCTGCCAGTGGCGATAAGTCGTGTCTTACCGGGTTGGACTCAA
GACGATAGTTACCGGATAAGGCGCAGCGGTCGGGCTGAACGGGGGGTTCGTGCACACAGCCCAGCTTGGA
GCGAACGACCTACACCGAACTGAGATACCTACAGCGTGAGCTATGAGAAAGCGCCACGCTTCCCGAAGGG
AGAAAGGCGGACAGGTATCCGGTAAGCGGCAGGGTCGGAACAGGAGAGCGCACGAGGGAGCTTCCAGGGG
GAAACGCCTGGTATCTTTATAGTCCTGTCGGGTTTCGCCACCTCTGACTTGAGCGTCGATTTTTGTGATG
CTCGTCAGGGGGGCGGAGCCTATGGAAAAACGCCAGCAACGCGGCCTTTTTACGGTTCCTGGCCTTTTGC
TGGCCTTTTGCTCACATGTTCTTTCCTGCGTTATCCCCTGATTCTGTGGATAACCGTATTACCGCCTTTG
AGTGAGCTGATACCGCTCGCCGCAGCCGAACGACCGAGCGCAGCGAGTCAGTGAGCGAGGAAGCGGAAGA
GCGCCCAATACGCAAACCGCCTCTCCCCGCGCGTTGGCCGATTCATTAATGCAGCTGGCACGACAGGTTT
CCCGACTGGAAAGCGGGCAGTGAGCGCAACGCAATTAATACGCGTACCGCTAGCCAGGAAGAGTTTGTAG
AAACGCAAAAAGGCCATCCGTCAGGATGGCCTTCTGCTTAGTTTGATGCCTGGCAGTTTATGGCGGGCGT
CCTGCCCGCCACCCTCCGGGCCGTTGCTTCACAACGTTCAAATCCGCTCCCGGCGGATTTGTCCTACTCA
GGAGAGCGTTCACCGACAAACAACAGATAAAACGAAAGGCCCAGTCTTCCGACTGAGCCTTTCGTTTTAT
TTGATGCCTGGCAGTTCCCTACTCTCGCGTTAACGCTAGCATGGATGTTTTCCCAGTCACGACGTTGTAA
AACGACGGCCAGTCTTAAGCTCGGGCCCCAAATAATGATTTTATTTTGACTGATAGTGACCTGTTCGTTG
CAACAAATTGATGAGCAATGCTTTTTTATAATGCCAACTTTGTACAAAAAAGCAGGCTTCGAAGGAGATA
GAACCATGTGTAAAAAGAAGAAAGATTACTGTAAGATGTACAGACGACATGTGAGAAGCAGGTTCTACTC
TATCAAGGACAGGAACGCGCGTCTAGGTGAGAGTGTGGACCTCAACAGTCGCTACACGCAGCTCCAACTG
GTCAAGGAGCATCCAAGCAAGCAGGAGCGGGAGCATGAACTCCTGACCATCGGCCGGACTAAAATGCGGG
ACAGCCCCATGAGTTCCCTTAAGCTGGAGCTGCTGTTTGAGCCCGAGGACGGGCACTCGGAGCCTGTGCA
CACAGTGGTGTTCCAGGGAGCAGCAGGCATCGGGAAAACCATCCTAGCCAGGAAGATTATGTTGGACTGG
GCACTGGGAAAGCTCTTCAAAGACAAATTTGACTATTTGTTCTTTATCCACTGCCGAGAGGTGAGCCTCA
GGACGCCAAGGAGTCTAGCAGACCTGATTGTCAGCTGCTGGCCTGACCCAAACCCACCAGTGTGCAAGAT
CCTGCGCAAGCCTTCCAGGATCCTCTTCCTCATGGATGGCTTTGATGAGCTACAAGGGGCCTTTGACGAG
CACATTGGGGAGGTCTGCACAGACTGGCAAAAGGCTGTGCGGGGAGACATTCTGCTAAGCAGCCTCATCC
GAAAGAAACTGCTGCCCAAGGCCTCTCTGCTCATAACGACGAGGCCGGTAGCCTTGGAGAAACTGCAGCA
TCTCCTGGACCACCCCCGCCATGTGGAGATCCTAGGTTTCTCTGAGGCCAAAAGGAAGGAGTATTTCTTT
AAGTATTTCTCCAACGAGCTGCAGGCCCGGGAGGCCTTCAGGCTGATCCAAGAGAATGAGGTCCTCTTTA
CCATGTGCTTCATCCCCCTGGTCTGCTGGATTGTGTGCACGGGGCTAAAGCAACAGATGGAGACCGGGAA
GAGCCTGGCCCAGACCTCCAAGACCACTACGGCCGTCTACGTCTTCTTCCTTTCCAGCCTGCTGCAATCC
CGGGGGGGCATTGAGGAGCATCTCTTCTCTGACTACCTACAGGGGCTCTGTTCACTGGCTGCGGATGGAA
TTTGGAACCAGAAAATCCTATTTGAGGAGTGTGATCTGCGGAAGCACGGCCTGCAGAAGACTGACGTCTC
CGCTTTCCTGAGGATGAACGTGTTCCAGAAGGAAGTGGACTGCGAGAGATTCTACAGCTTCAGCCACATG
ACTTTCCAGGAGTTCTTCGCTGCTATGTACTATTTGCTGGAAGAGGAGGCAGAGGGGGAGACCGTGAGGA
AAGGACCAGGAGGTTGTTCAGATCTTCTGAACCGAGACGTGAAGGTCCTACTAGAAAATTACGGCAAGTT
TGAAAAAGGCTATCTGATTTTTGTTGTCCGATTCCTCTTTGGCCTTGTAAACCAGGAGAGAACCTCTTAT
TTGGAGAAGAAACTAAGTTGCAAGATCTCTCAGCAAGTCAGACTGGAACTACTGAAGTGGATTGAAGTGA
AAGCCAAGGCCAAGAAGCTGCAGTGGCAGCCCAGCCAACTGGAACTGTTCTACTGCCTGTACGAGATGCA
GGAGGAAGACTTTGTGCAGAGTGCCATGGACCACTTTCCCAAAATTGAGATCAACCTCTCTACCAGAATG
GACCACGTGGTTTCCTCCTTTTGTATTAAGAACTGTCATAGGGTCAAAACGCTTTCCCTGGGTTTTTTTC
ACAACTCGCCCAAGGAGGAAGAAGAAGAGAGGAGAGGAGGTCGACCCTTGGACCAGGTTCAGTGTGTTTT
CCCAGACACTCATGTTGCCTGTTCTTCCAGACTGGTGAACTGCTGCCTCACTTCTAGCTTCTGCCGTGGT
CTCTTCTCAAGTCTAAGCACCAACCGGAGCCTCACTGAACTGGACCTCAGTGACAATACTCTGGGAGACC
CGGGCATGAGGGTGCTGTGTGAGGCACTCCAGCACCCAGGCTGTAACATTCAGAGACTGTGGTTGGGGCG
CTGCGGACTGTCCCATCAATGCTGCTTCGACATCTCCTCTGTCCTGAGCAGCAGCCAGAAGCTGGTGGAG
CTGGACCTCAGTGACAATGCCCTGGGGGACTTTGGAATCAGATTGCTGTGTGTGGGACTGAAGCACCTGC
TCTGCAACCTCCAGAAACTGTGGTTGGTGAGCTGCTGTCTCACATCCGCGTGTTGTCAGGATCTCGCATT
GGTTCTGAGCTCCAACCATTCTCTGACCAGACTGTACATTGGAGAAAATGCCTTGGGAGACTCAGGAGTC
CAAGTTTTGTGTGAAAAGATGAAGGACCCACAGTGTAACTTGCAGAAGCTGGGGTTGGTGAATTCCGGCC
TTACTTCAATCTGTTGTTCAGCTCTGACCTCTGTGCTCAAAACCAACCAGAACTTCACACACCTCTATCT
ACGAAGCAATGCCCTTGGAGACACAGGACTCAGGCTCCTCTGTGAGGGGCTTCTGCACCCGGACTGTAAA
CTACAGATGCTGGAATTAGACAACTGCAGCCTCACCTCACACAGCTGCTGGAATCTCTCCACAATTCTGA
CCCACAACCACAGCCTTCGGAAGCTGAACCTGGGCAACAATGATCTTGGCGATCTGTGCGTGGTGACCCT
CTGTGAGGTGCTGAAACAGCAGGGCTGCCTCCTGCAGAGCCTACAGTTGGGTGAAATGTACTTAAATCGT
GAAACAAAACGTGCCTTAGAAGCGCTCCAGGAAGAAAAGCCTGAGCTGACTATAGTCTTCGAGATTTCCT
GGTAGGACCCAGCTTTCTTGTACAAAGTTGGCATTATAAGAAAGCATTGCTTATCAATTTGTTGCAACGA
ACAGGTCACTATCAGTCAAAATAAAATCATTATTTGCCATCCAGCTGATATCCCCTATAGTGAGTCGTAT
TACATGGTCATAGCTGTTTCCTGGCAGCTCTGGCCCGTGTCTCAAAATCTCTGATGTTACATTGCACAAG
ATAAAAATATATCATCATGAACAATAAAACTGTCTGCTTACATAAACAGTAATACAAGGGGTGTTATGAG
CCATATTCAACGGGAAACGTCGAGGCCGCGATTAAATTCCAACATGGATGCTGATTTATATGGGTATAAA
TGGGCTCGCGATAATGTCGGGCAATCAGGTGCGACAATCTATCGCTTGTATGGGAAGCCCGATGCGCCAG
AGTTGTTTCTGAAACATGGCAAAGGTAGCGTTGCCAATGATGTTACAGATGAGATGGTCAGACTAAACTG
GCTGACGGAATTTATGCCTCTTCCGACCATCACCGGCAAACAAACCACCGCTGGTAGCGGTGGTTTTTTT
GTTTGCAAGCAGCAGATTACGCGCAGAAAAAAAGGATCTCAAGAAGATCCTTTGATCTTTTCTACGGGGT
CTGACGCTCAGTGGAACGACGCGTAACTCACGTTAAGGGATTTTGGTCATGAGCTTGCGCCGTCCCGTCA
AGTCAGCGTAATGCTCTGCCAGTGTTACAACCAATTAACCAATTCTGATTAGAAAAACTCATCGAGCATC
AAATGAAACTGCAATTTATTCATATCAGGATTATCAATACCATATTTTTGAAAAAGCCGTTTCTGTAATG
AAGGAGAAAACTCACCGAGGCAGTTCCATAGGATGGCAAGATCCTGGTATCGGTCTGCGATTCCGACTCG
TCCAACATCAATACAACCTATTAATTTCCCCTCGTCAAAAATAAGGTTATCAAGTGAGAAATCACCATGA
GTGACGACTGAATCCGGTGAGAATGGCAAAAGTTTATGCATTTCTTTCCAGACTTGTTCAACAGGCCAGC
CATTACGCTCGTCATCAAAATCACTCGCATCAACCAAACCGTTATTCATTCGTGATTGCGCCTGAGCGAG
ACGAAATACGCGATCGCTGTTAAAAGGACAATTACAAACAGGAATCGAATGCAACCGGCGCAGGAACACT
GCCAGCGCATCAACAATATTTTCACCTGAATCAGGATATTCTTCTAATACCTGGAATGCTGTTTTTCCGG
GGATCGCAGTGGTGAGTAACCATGCATCATCAGGAGTACGGATAAAATGCTTGATGGTCGGAAGAGGCAT
AAATTCCGTCAGCCAGTTTAGTCTGACCATCTCATCTGTAACATCATTGGCAACGCTACCTTTGCCATGT
TTCAGAAACAACTCTGGCGCATCGGGCTTCCCATACAATCGATAGATTGTCGCACCTGATTGCCCGACAT
TATCGCGAGCCCATTTATACCCATATAAATCAGCATCCATGTTGGAATTTAATCGCGGCCTGGAGCAAGA
CGTTTCCCGTTGAATATGGCTCATAACACCCCTTGTATTACTGTTTATGTAAGCAGACAGTTTTATTGTT
CATGATGATATATTTTTATCTTGTGCAATGTAACATCAGAGATTTTGAGACACAACGTGGCTTTGTTGAA
TAAATCGAACTTTTGCTGAGTTGAAGGATCAGTCATGACCAAAATCCCTTAACGTGAGTTTTCGTTCCAC
TGAGCGTCAGACCCCGTAGAAAAGATCAAAGGATCTTCT
Features (pLannotate 1.2.2; 12 found; start..end, strand, type, name):
    771..863     +  CDS            lacI (fragment): lac repressor; lacI; The lac repressor binds to the lac operator to inhibit transcription in E. coli. This inhibition can be relieved by adding lactose or isopropyl-β-D-thiogalactopyranoside (IPTG).
    918..945     -  terminator     rrnB T2 terminator: transcription terminator T2 from the E. coli rrnB gene
   1077..1120    +  terminator     rrnB T1 terminator: Escherichia coli rrnB; transcription terminator T1 from the E. coli rrnB gene
   1167..1203    -  CDS            lacZα (fragment): LacZα fragment of β-galactosidase; lacZ fragment
   1219..1318    +  protein_bind   attL1: mutant version of attL; recombination site for the Gateway® LR reaction LR Clonase™
   1333..4062    +  CDS            Nlrp3 (fragment): NLRP3_MOUSE - Also known as Cias1, Mmig1, Nalp3, Pypaf1. Experimental evidence at protein level: Swiss-Prot protein existence level 1. As the sensor component of the NLRP3 inflammasome, plays a crucial role in innate immunity and inflammation. In response to pathogens and other damage-associated signals, initiates the formation of the inflammasome polymeric complex, made of NLRP3, PYCARD and CASP1 (or possibly CASP4/CASP11). Recruitment of proCASP1 to the inflammasome promotes its activation and CASP1-catalyzed IL1B and IL18 maturation and secretion in the extracellular milieu (PubMed:28847925
   4067..4166    -  protein_bind   attL2: mutant version of attL; recombination site for the Gateway® LR reaction LR Clonase™
   4184..4202    -  promoter       T7 promoter: promoter for bacteriophage T7 RNA polymerase
   4336..4582    +  CDS            KanR (fragment): aminoglycoside phosphotransferase; aph(3')-Ia; confers resistance to kanamycin in bacteria or G418 (Geneticin®) in eukaryotes
   4583..4662    -  rep_origin     ori (fragment): high-copy-number ColE1/pMB1/pBR322/pUC origin of replication
   4809..5624    -  CDS            KanR: aminoglycoside phosphotransferase; aph(3')-Ia; confers resistance to kanamycin in bacteria or G418 (Geneticin®) in eukaryotes
   5849..588     +  rep_origin     ori (across the origin): high-copy-number ColE1/pMB1/pBR322/pUC origin of replication
