[The description below was written by a language model from this plasmid's Addgene catalogue record and pLannotate feature annotations shown in this document.]
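Description:
pDONR221 msNLRP3(ΔPYD, I125M-END) (STOP) is a Gateway entry clone built in the pDONR221 backbone and carrying a truncated mouse Nlrp3 open reading frame. It is a bacterial shuttling plasmid rather than an expression vector. It replicates in E. coli from a high-copy ColE1/pUC-type origin and is selected with kanamycin through an aminoglycoside phosphotransferase gene. The 5.8 kb sequencing-derived annotation also lists an additional partial KanR segment and a short ori fragment next to the full-length copies, along with small lacI and lacZα fragments. The record does not explain these. rrnB T1 and T2 terminators lie upstream of the cloning site and insulate the insert from read-through transcription.

The insert, annotated as an Nlrp3 fragment of about 2.7 kb, lies between attL1 and attL2. It encodes NLRP3 lacking its N-terminal pyrin domain (PYD), beginning at residue 125, where isoleucine is replaced by methionine to provide a start codon, and running to the native C-terminus. NLRP3 is the sensor component of the inflammasome, and in general the PYD mediates its engagement of the adaptor ASC (PYCARD), so this truncation is suited to studying PYD-independent behaviour of the protein. No eukaryotic promoter drives the insert; the only nearby promoter is a T7 promoter outside attL2, on the opposite strand. Expression therefore depends on moving the ORF by an LR Clonase reaction into a destination vector that supplies the promoter and tags. Because the ORF keeps its stop codon, it is meant for destination vectors that add N-terminal fusions, not C-terminal ones. The associated work concerns proteomic profiling of cellular responses to NLRP3 agonists.
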