Addgene plasmid #218640: pDONR221 msNLRP3(ΔPYD, I125M-END) (STOP)
Purpose: Gateway shuttling vector for cloning N-terminal NLRP3(ΔPYD, I125M-END) tags (contains a stop codon)
Depositing lab: Wade Harper. Depositing organization: Harvard Medical School. Publication: Spatiotemporal proteomic profiling of cellular responses to NLRP3 agonists. Hollingsworth LR, Veeraraghavan P, Paulo JA, Harper JW. bioRxiv 2024.04.19.590338 10.1101/2024.04.19.590338.
Backbone
  Vector backbone: pDONR221
  Vector type: Gateway entry
Growth in bacteria
  Bacterial resistance: Kanamycin, 50 μg/mL
  Growth temperature: 37°C
  Growth strain: DH5alpha
  Copy number: High Copy
Gene/Insert
  Gene/Insert name: NLRP3
  Species: M. musculus (mouse)
  Mutation: delPYD (I125M-END)
  Entrez Gene: Nlrp3 (a.k.a. AGTAVPRL, AII/AVP, Cias1, FCAS, FCU, MWS, Mmig1, NALP3, Pypaf1)
  Cloning method: Gateway Cloning
  Sequencing primers: 5′ M13-F; 3′ M13-R
Terms and licenses: Academic/Nonprofit Terms; Industry Terms: Not Available to Industry
Depositor comments: Additional data, code, and other details related to this work (Hollingsworth et al. 2024) are available at https://harperlab.pubpub.org/pub/nlrp3/.
How to cite: pDONR221 msNLRP3(ΔPYD, I125M-END) (STOP) was a gift from Wade Harper (Addgene plasmid # 218640 ; http://n2t.net/addgene:218640 ; RRID:Addgene_218640)
